Addgene plasmid #192485: pAAV-U6-DR30(SapI)-CMV-intron-CasRx-pA
Purpose: To express CasRX and a gRNA
Depositing lab: Jonathan Ploski. Depositing organization: Pennsylvania State University, College of Medicine. Publication: Adeno-associated viral vector resource for the RNA-targeting Cas13d: A comparison of high-fidelity variants, DjCas13d and hfCas13d. Back F, Sandoval A, Vu LM, Hong VM, Bhaskara A, Rodriguez SR, O'Brien JT, Kolber BJ, Kroener S, Ploski JE. Mol Ther Methods Clin Dev. 2025 Aug 20;33(4):101565. doi: 10.1016/j.omtm.2025.101565. eCollection 2025 Dec 11. PubMed 41020266.
Backbone
  Vector backbone: pAAV
  Vector type: AAV
Growth in bacteria
  Bacterial resistance: Ampicillin, 100 μg/mL
  Growth temperature: 37°C
  Growth strain: NEB Stable
  Copy number: High Copy
Gene/Insert
  Gene/Insert name: CasRx (alt name: RfxCas13d)
  gRNA/shRNA sequence: Unspecified
  Species: R. flavefaciens
  Mutation: No
  Promoter: CMV
  Cloning method: Restriction Enzyme; 5′ cloning site Unknown (unknown if destroyed)
Terms and licenses: Academic/Nonprofit Terms; Industry Terms: Not Available to Industry
How to cite: pAAV-U6-DR30(SapI)-CMV-intron-CasRx-pA was a gift from Jonathan Ploski (Addgene plasmid # 192485 ; http://n2t.net/addgene:192485 ; RRID:Addgene_192485)
