[The description below was written by a language model from this plasmid's Addgene catalogue record and pLannotate feature annotations shown in this document.]
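Description:
pAAV-U6-DR30(SapI)-CMV-intron-CasRx-pA is an all-in-one adeno-associated virus transfer plasmid, 7,451 nt in the sequenced record, that carries both the RNA-targeting CRISPR effector CasRx (RfxCas13d, from Ruminococcus flavefaciens) and a guide RNA expression cassette between AAV2 inverted terminal repeats. It is built on a pAAV backbone and is maintained in bacteria through a high-copy ColE1/pUC-type origin with ampicillin selection (β-lactamase under its own promoter). An f1 phage origin is also present. The right-hand ITR is annotated in full, while the left one is detected only as short fragments, which is common for these repeats in sequencing-derived annotations. The short bom, rop and CYC1 terminator hits are small fragments and probably backbone remnants or incidental matches.

Within the ITRs, a human U6 RNA polymerase III promoter drives the processed 30-base RfxCas13d direct repeat (DR30). The construct name indicates a SapI cloning site downstream of it for inserting a spacer, and the record lists the guide sequence as unspecified, so the plasmid appears to be an empty guide-cloning vector. Downstream, the CMV enhancer and immediate early promoter, followed by a chimeric intron region annotated as CMV intron A and truncated β-globin intron fragments, drive the unmutated RfxCas13d coding sequence. A short match to an HA epitope tag follows the coding sequence, and a compact synthetic polyadenylation signal ends the transcript, helping keep the cassette within AAV packaging capacity. The stated purpose is co-expression of CasRx and a gRNA, which supports AAV-delivered knockdown of target RNAs in mammalian cells. The associated publication describes an AAV vector resource for comparing Cas13d variants.
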