Features (pLannotate 1.2.2; 21 found; start..end, strand, type, name):
     21..48      +  repeat_region  AAV2 ITR (fragment): inverted terminal repeat of adeno-associated virus serotype 2 inverted
     77..104     +  repeat_region  AAV2 ITR (fragment): inverted terminal repeat of adeno-associated virus serotype 2 inverted
    154..394     +  promoter       U6 promoter: RNA polymerase III promoter for human U6 snRNA
    404..433     +  misc_RNA       RfxCas13d DR30: 5' processed 30-base direct repeat for an RfxCas13d gRNA (Konermann et al., 2018)
    448..465     +  terminator     CYC1 terminator (fragment): S. cerevisiae CYC1; transcription terminator for CYC1
    533..836     +  enhancer       CMV enhancer: human cytomegalovirus immediate early enhancer
    837..1040    +  promoter       CMV promoter: human cytomegalovirus (CMV) immediate early promoter
   1189..1216    +  intron         CMV intron (fragment): modified intron A from human cytomegalovirus (CMV)
   1221..1567    +  intron         β-globin intron (fragment): internally truncated intron from human β-globin
   1571..1618    +  CDS            HBB (fragment): HBB_COLGU - Experimental evidence at transcript level: Swiss-Prot protein existence level 2. Involved in oxygen transport from the lung to the various peripheral tissues. From Colobus guereza (Mantled guereza) (Eastern black-and-white colobus monkey).
   1680..4577    +  CDS            RfxCas13d: RNA-targeting Type VI CRISPR protein from Ruminococcus flavefaciens strain XPD3002 (Konermann et al., 2018)
   4617..4645    +  CDS            3xHA (fragment): three tandem HA epitope tags
   4658..4706    +  polyA_signal   poly(A) signal: synthetic polyadenylation signal
   4723..4863    +  repeat_region  AAV2 ITR: inverted terminal repeat of adeno-associated virus serotype 2 inverted
   4868..4919    -  misc_feature   bom (fragment): basis of mobility region from pBR322
   4938..5393    +  rep_origin     f1 ori (sequence partly withheld): f1 bacteriophage origin of replication; arrow indicates direction of (+) strand synthesis
   5394..5443    -  misc_feature   bom (fragment): basis of mobility region from pBR322
   5545..5580    -  CDS            rop (fragment): Rop protein, which maintains plasmids at low copy number; rop
   5675..5779    +  promoter       AmpR promoter: bla
   5780..6640    +  CDS            AmpR: β-lactamase; bla; confers resistance to ampicillin, carbenicillin, and related antibiotics
   6811..7399    +  rep_origin     ori: high-copy-number ColE1/pMB1/pBR322/pUC origin of replication
>Addgene plasmid #192485 | pAAV-U6-DR30(SapI)-CMV-intron-CasRx-pA | addgene full sequence | sequence record 380345 | Addgene NGS Result
CTCACATGTCCTGCAGGCAGCTGCGCGCTCGCTCGCTCACTGAGGCCGCCCGGGCGTCGGGCGACCTTTG
GTCGCCCGGCCTCAGTGAGCGAGCGAGCGCGCAGAGAGGGAGTGGCCAACTCCATCACTAGGGGTTCCTG
CGGCCGCACTAGCGAGGGCCTATTTCCCATGATTCCTTCATATTTGCATATACGATACAAGGCTGTTAGA
GAGATAATTGGAATTAATTTGACTGTAAACACAAAGATATTAGTACAAAATACGTGACGTAGAAAGTAAT
AATTTCTTGGGTAGTTTGCAGTTTTAAAATTATGTTTTAAAATGGACTATCATATGCTTACCGTAACTTG
AAAGTATTTCGATTTCTTGGCTTTATATATCTTGTGGAAAGGACGAAACACCGAACCCCTACCAACTGGT
CGGGGTTTGAAACGGAAGAGCGAGCTCTTCTTTTTTTTCTGTACAACGCGTCTAGTTATTAATAGTAATC
AATTACGGGGTCATTAGTTCATAGCCCATATATGGAGTTCCGCGTTACATAACTTACGGTAAATGGCCCG
CCTGGCTGACCGCCCAACGACCCCCGCCCATTGACGTCAATAATGACGTATGTTCCCATAGTAACGCCAA
TAGGGACTTTCCATTGACGTCAATGGGTGGAGTATTTACGGTAAACTGCCCACTTGGCAGTACATCAAGT
GTATCATATGCCAAGTACGCCCCCTATTGACGTCAATGACGGTAAATGGCCCGCCTGGCATTATGCCCAG
TACATGACCTTATGGGACTTTCCTACTTGGCAGTACATCTACGTATTAGTCATCGCTATTACCATGGTGA
TGCGGTTTTGGCAGTACATCAATGGGCGTGGATAGCGGTTTGACTCACGGGGATTTCCAAGTCTCCACCC
CATTGACGTCAATGGGAGTTTGTTTTGGCACCAAAATCAACGGGACTTTCCAAAATGTCGTAACAACTCC
GCCCCATTGACGCAAATGGGCGGTAGGCGTGTACGGTGGGAGGTCTATATAAGCAGAGCTCGTTTAGTGA
ACCGTCAGATCGCCTGGAGACGCCATCCACGCTGTTTTGACCTCCATAGAAGACACCGGGACCGATCCAG
CCTCCGCGGATTCGAATCCCGGCCGGGAACGGTGCATTGGAACGCGGATTCCCCGTGCCAAGAGTGACGT
AAGTACCGCCTATAGAGTCTATAGGCCCACAAAAAATGCTTTCTTCTTTTAATATACTTTTTTGTTTATC
TTATTTCTAATACTTTCCCTAATCTCTTTCTTTCAGGGCAATAATGATACAATGTATCATGCCTCTTTGC
ACCATTCTAAAGAATAACAGTGATAATTTCTGGGTTAAGGCAATAGCAATATTTCTGCATATAAATATTT
CTGCATATAAATTGTAACTGATGTAAGAGGTTTCATATTGCTAATAGCAGCTACAATCCAGCTACCATTC
TGCTTTTATTTTATGGTTGGGATAAGGCTGGATTATTCTGAGTCCAAGCTAGGCCCTTTTGCTAATCATG
TTCATACCTCTTATCTTCCTCCCACAGCTCCTGGGCAACGTGCTGGTCTGTGTGCTGGCCCATCACTTTG
GCAAAGAATTGGGATTCGAACATCGATGCCACCATGAGCCCCAAGAAGAAGAGAAAGGTGGAGGCCAGCA
TCGAAAAAAAAAAGTCCTTCGCCAAGGGCATGGGCGTGAAGTCCACACTCGTGTCCGGCTCCAAAGTGTA
CATGACAACCTTCGCCGAAGGCAGCGACGCCAGGCTGGAAAAGATCGTGGAGGGCGACAGCATCAGGAGC
GTGAATGAGGGCGAGGCCTTCAGCGCTGAAATGGCCGATAAAAACGCCGGCTATAAGATCGGCAACGCCA
AATTCAGCCATCCTAAGGGCTACGCCGTGGTGGCTAACAACCCTCTGTATACAGGACCCGTCCAGCAGGA
TATGCTCGGCCTGAAGGAAACTCTGGAAAAGAGGTACTTCGGCGAGAGCGCTGATGGCAATGACAATATT
TGTATCCAGGTGATCCATAACATCCTGGACATTGAAAAAATCCTCGCCGAATACATTACCAACGCCGCCT
ACGCCGTCAACAATATCTCCGGCCTGGATAAGGACATTATTGGATTCGGCAAGTTCTCCACAGTGTATAC
CTACGACGAATTCAAAGACCCCGAGCACCATAGGGCCGCTTTCAACAATAACGATAAGCTCATCAACGCC
ATCAAGGCCCAGTATGACGAGTTCGACAACTTCCTCGATAACCCCAGACTCGGCTATTTCGGCCAGGCCT
TTTTCAGCAAGGAGGGCAGAAATTACATCATCAATTACGGCAACGAATGCTATGACATTCTGGCCCTCCT
GAGCGGACTGAGGCACTGGGTGGTCCATAACAACGAAGAAGAGTCCAGGATCTCCAGGACCTGGCTCTAC
AACCTCGATAAGAACCTCGACAACGAATACATCTCCACCCTCAACTACCTCTACGACAGGATCACCAATG
AGCTGACCAACTCCTTCTCCAAGAACTCCGCCGCCAACGTGAACTATATTGCCGAAACTCTGGGAATCAA
CCCTGCCGAATTCGCCGAACAATATTTCAGATTCAGCATTATGAAAGAGCAGAAAAACCTCGGATTCAAT
ATCACCAAGCTCAGGGAAGTGATGCTGGACAGGAAGGATATGTCCGAGATCAGGAAAAATCATAAGGTGT
TCGACTCCATCAGGACCAAGGTCTACACCATGATGGACTTTGTGATTTATAGGTATTACATCGAAGAGGA
TGCCAAGGTGGCTGCCGCCAATAAGTCCCTCCCCGATAATGAGAAGTCCCTGAGCGAGAAGGATATCTTT
GTGATTAACCTGAGGGGCTCCTTCAACGACGACCAGAAGGATGCCCTCTACTACGATGAAGCTAATAGAA
TTTGGAGAAAGCTCGAAAATATCATGCACAACATCAAGGAATTTAGGGGAAACAAGACAAGAGAGTATAA
GAAGAAGGACGCCCCTAGACTGCCCAGAATCCTGCCCGCTGGCCGTGATGTTTCCGCCTTCAGCAAACTC
ATGTATGCCCTGACCATGTTCCTGGATGGCAAGGAGATCAACGACCTCCTGACCACCCTGATTAATAAAT
TCGATAACATCCAGAGCTTCCTGAAGGTGATGCCTCTCATCGGAGTCAACGCTAAGTTCGTGGAGGAATA
CGCCTTTTTCAAAGACTCCGCCAAGATCGCCGATGAGCTGAGGCTGATCAAGTCCTTCGCTAGAATGGGA
GAACCTATTGCCGATGCCAGGAGGGCCATGTATATCGACGCCATCCGTATTTTAGGAACCAACCTGTCCT
ATGATGAGCTCAAGGCCCTCGCCGACACCTTTTCCCTGGACGAGAACGGAAACAAGCTCAAGAAAGGCAA
GCACGGCATGAGAAATTTCATTATTAATAACGTGATCAGCAATAAAAGGTTCCACTACCTGATCAGATAC
GGTGATCCTGCCCACCTCCATGAGATCGCCAAAAACGAGGCCGTGGTGAAGTTCGTGCTCGGCAGGATCG
CTGACATCCAGAAAAAACAGGGCCAGAACGGCAAGAACCAGATCGACAGGTACTACGAAACTTGTATCGG
AAAGGATAAGGGCAAGAGCGTGAGCGAAAAGGTGGACGCTCTCACAAAGATCATCACCGGAATGAACTAC
GACCAATTCGACAAGAAAAGGAGCGTCATTGAGGACACCGGCAGGGAAAACGCCGAGAGGGAGAAGTTTA
AAAAGATCATCAGCCTGTACCTCACCGTGATCTACCACATCCTCAAGAATATTGTCAATATCAACGCCAG
GTACGTCATCGGATTCCATTGCGTCGAGCGTGATGCTCAACTGTACAAGGAGAAAGGCTACGACATCAAT
CTCAAGAAACTGGAAGAGAAGGGATTCAGCTCCGTCACCAAGCTCTGCGCTGGCATTGATGAAACTGCCC
CCGATAAGAGAAAGGACGTGGAAAAGGAGATGGCTGAAAGAGCCAAGGAGAGCATTGACAGCCTCGAGAG
CGCCAACCCCAAGCTGTATGCCAATTACATCAAATACAGCGACGAGAAGAAAGCCGAGGAGTTCACCAGG
CAGATTAACAGGGAGAAGGCCAAAACCGCCCTGAACGCCTACCTGAGGAACACCAAGTGGAATGTGATCA
TCAGGGAGGACCTCCTGAGAATTGACAACAAGACATGTACCCTGTTCAGAAACAAGGCCGTCCACCTGGA
AGTGGCCAGGTATGTCCACGCCTATATCAACGACATTGCCGAGGTCAATTCCTACTTCCAACTGTACCAT
TACATCATGCAGAGAATTATCATGAATGAGAGGTACGAGAAAAGCAGCGGAAAGGTGTCCGAGTACTTCG
ACGCTGTGAATGACGAGAAGAAGTACAACGATAGGCTCCTGAAACTGCTGTGTGTGCCTTTCGGCTACTG
TATCCCCAGGTTTAAGAACCTGAGCATCGAGGCCCTGTTCGATAGGAACGAGGCCGCCAAGTTCGACAAG
GAGAAAAAGAAGGTGTCCGGCAATTCCGGATCCGGACCTAAGAAAAAGAGGAAGGTGGCGGCCGCTTACC
CATACGATGTTCCAGATTACGCTTAGGCTAGGAATTCAATAAAAGATCTTTATTTTCATTAGATCTGTGT
GTTGGTTTTTTGTGTGCGGACCGAGCGGCCGCAGGAACCCCTAGTGATGGAGTTGGCCACTCCCTCTCTG
CGCGCTCGCTCGCTCACTGAGGCCGGGCGACCAAAGGTCGCCCGACGCCCGGGCTTTGCCCGGGCGGCCT
CAGTGAGCGAGCGAGCGCGCAGCTGCCTGCAGGGGCGCCTGATGCGGTATTTTCTCCTTACGCATCTGTG
CGGTATTTCACACCGCATA
[95 nt withheld, positions 4920-5014]
T
[46 nt withheld, positions 5016-5061]
C
[141 nt withheld, positions 5063-5203]
CCTTTGACGTTGGAGTCCACGTTCTTT
[37 nt withheld, positions 5231-5267]
ACTCTATCTCGGGCTATTCTTTTGATTTATAAGGGATTTTGCCGATTTCGGTCTATTGGTTAAAAAATGA
GCTGATTTAACAAAAATTTAACGCGAATTTTAACAAAATATTAACGTTTACAATTTTATGGTGCACTCTC
AGTACAATCTGCTCTGATGCCGCATAGTTAAGCCAGCCCCGACACCCGCCAACACCCGCTGACGCGCCCT
GACGGGCTTGTCTGCTCCCGGCATCCGCTTACAGACAAGCTGTGACCGTCTCCGGGAGCTGCATGTGTCA
GAGGTTTTCACCGTCATCACCGAAACGCGCGAGACGAAAGGGCCTCGTGATACGCCTATTTTTATAGGTT
AATGTCATGATAATAATGGTTTCTTAGACGTCAGGTGGCACTTTTCGGGGAAATGTGCGCGGAACCCCTA
TTTGTTTATTTTTCTAAATACATTCAAATATGTATCCGCTCATGAGACAATAACCCTGATAAATGCTTCA
ATAATATTGAAAAAGGAAGAGTATGAGTATTCAACATTTCCGTGTCGCCCTTATTCCCTTTTTTGCGGCA
TTTTGCCTTCCTGTTTTTGCTCACCCAGAAACGCTGGTGAAAGTAAAAGATGCTGAAGATCAGTTGGGTG
CACGAGTGGGTTACATCGAACTGGATCTCAACAGCGGTAAGATCCTTGAGAGTTTTCGCCCCGAAGAACG
TTTTCCAATGATGAGCACTTTTAAAGTTCTGCTATGTGGCGCGGTATTATCCCGTATTGACGCCGGGCAA
GAGCAACTCGGTCGCCGCATACACTATTCTCAGAATGACTTGGTTGAGTACTCACCAGTCACAGAAAAGC
ATCTTACGGATGGCATGACAGTAAGAGAATTATGCAGTGCTGCCATAACCATGAGTGATAACACTGCGGC
CAACTTACTTCTGACAACGATCGGAGGACCGAAGGAGCTAACCGCTTTTTTGCACAACATGGGGGATCAT
GTAACTCGCCTTGATCGTTGGGAACCGGAGCTGAATGAAGCCATACCAAACGACGAGCGTGACACCACGA
TGCCTGTAGCAATGGCAACAACGTTGCGCAAACTATTAACTGGCGAACTACTTACTCTAGCTTCCCGGCA
ACAATTAATAGACTGGATGGAGGCGGATAAAGTTGCAGGACCACTTCTGCGCTCGGCCCTTCCGGCTGGC
TGGTTTATTGCTGATAAATCTGGAGCCGGTGAGCGTGGGTCTCGCGGTATCATTGCAGCACTGGGGCCAG
ATGGTAAGCCCTCCCGTATCGTAGTTATCTACACGACGGGGAGTCAGGCAACTATGGATGAACGAAATAG
ACAGATCGCTGAGATAGGTGCCTCACTGATTAAGCATTGGTAACTGTCAGACCAAGTTTACTCATATATA
CTTTAGATTGATTTAAAACTTCATTTTTAATTTAAAAGGATCTAGGTGAAGATCCTTTTTGATAATCTCA
TGACCAAAATCCCTTAACGTGAGTTTTCGTTCCACTGAGCGTCAGACCCCGTAGAAAAGATCAAAGGATC
TTCTTGAGATCCTTTTTTTCTGCGCGTAATCTGCTGCTTGCAAACAAAAAAACCACCGCTACCAGCGGTG
GTTTGTTTGCCGGATCAAGAGCTACCAACTCTTTTTCCGAAGGTAACTGGCTTCAGCAGAGCGCAGATAC
CAAATACTGTTCTTCTAGTGTAGCCGTAGTTAGGCCACCACTTCAAGAACTCTGTAGCACCGCCTACATA
CCTCGCTCTGCTAATCCTGTTACCAGTGGCTGCTGCCAGTGGCGATAAGTCGTGTCTTACCGGGTTGGAC
TCAAGACGATAGTTACCGGATAAGGCGCAGCGGTCGGGCTGAACGGGGGGTTCGTGCACACAGCCCAGCT
TGGAGCGAACGACCTACACCGAACTGAGATACCTACAGCGTGAGCTATGAGAAAGCGCCACGCTTCCCGA
AGGGAGAAAGGCGGACAGGTATCCGGTAAGCGGCAGGGTCGGAACAGGAGAGCGCACGAGGGAGCTTCCA
GGGGGAAACGCCTGGTATCTTTATAGTCCTGTCGGGTTTCGCCACCTCTGACTTGAGCGTCGATTTTTGT
GATGCTCGTCAGGGGGGCGGAGCCTATGGAAAAACGCCAGCAACGCGGCCTTTTTACGGTTCCTGGCCTT
TTGCTGGCCTTTTG
